>Addgene plasmid #46867 | pGL3-24p3/LCN2-282kB mut-LUC | addgene partial sequence | sequence record 68248 | LucNRev 5'-CCTTATGCAGTTGCTCTCC-3'
GGGCCTTTCTTTATGTTTTTGGCGTCTTCCATGGTGGCTTTACCAACAGTACCGGAATGCCAAGCTTACT
TAGATCCAGATCTCGAGGGCCATGGTTTCCACAGCTACTAGGTCTGATGTGTGCTGGAGGAGGAAGAGCA
GAGAGTGAGGAGGACTCCCCAGCGGGCTTTTTATGGGCCTACCTGGCTGCCAGCCCCCCTGTTGGGCGGG
GTAGTCCATCCTTTACCAAGTCCAGGAAGCCATGAAGTAATTGCCAGTACATTCTGTTGAAATACTTGGC
AAGATTTCTGTCCCTCTCTCCCCCAGGTCGGAACTGTGCAAGGTTGAGCAACAGGAAGGGCTGCAGGGGA
CAGAGGGGGACCAGAGGGACATTCGCAGGGCTTTGGATTCTGGCAGGACGCGTAAGAGCTCGGTACCTAT
CGATAGAGAAATGTTCTGGCACCTGCACTTGCACTGGGGACAGCCTATTTTGCTAGTTTGTTTTGTTTCG
TTTTGTTTTGATGGAGAGCGTATGTTAGTACTATCGATTCACACAAAAAACCAACACACAGATGTAATGA
AAATAAAGATATTTTATTGCGGCCGCTCCAAGTACCTCCCGTACCTTAATATTACTTACTTATCATGGTA
GCTTGGGCTGGCGTAATAGCGAAGAGGCCCGCACCGATCGCCCTTCCCAACAGTTGCGCAGCCTGAATGG
CGAATGGCAAATTGTAAGCGTTAATATTTTGTTAAAATTCGCGTTAAATTTTTGTTAAATCAGCTCATTT
TTTAACCAATAGGCCGAAATCGGCAAAATCCCTTATAAAT
