[The description below was written by a language model from this plasmid's Addgene catalogue record.]
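Description:
pGL3-24p3/LCN2-282kB mut-LUC is a firefly luciferase reporter plasmid built on the promoterless pGL3-basic backbone, giving a total size of about 5.1 kb. It is maintained in E. coli as a high-copy plasmid under ampicillin selection. pGL3-basic carries no eukaryotic promoter or enhancer of its own, so luciferase expression in transfected cells depends entirely on whatever regulatory sequence is placed in the multiple cloning site upstream of the luc gene.

The insert is a 282 bp fragment of the mouse 24p3/lipocalin 2 (LCN2) proximal promoter, cloned between MluI and XhoI sites, both of which are retained. This version carries a mutation in the NF-κB binding site within the minimal promoter, and the record lists the resulting promoter as inactive. The exact nucleotide changes are not given in the fields provided. No feature table accompanies the entry, so the positions of individual backbone elements are not documented here.

The construct serves as a loss-of-function comparison for a corresponding wild-type 24p3 minimal promoter reporter: comparing luciferase output from intact and mutated promoters tests whether the NF-κB element is required for promoter activity or its induction. The associated publication concerns IL-17 receptor signalling and target gene expression, which suggests use in transient transfection assays examining how this cytokine pathway activates the lipocalin 2 gene, although the record itself does not specify cell types or stimuli.
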