Addgene plasmid #46867: pGL3-24p3/LCN2-282kB mut-LUC
Purpose: murine 24p3 minimal promoter with NF-kB mutation as a luciferase reporter
Depositing lab: Sarah Gaffen. Depositing organization: University at Buffalo (SUNY Buffalo). Publication: Distinct functional motifs within the IL-17 receptor regulate signal transduction and target gene expression. Maitra A, Shen F, Hanel W, Mossman K, Tocker J, Swart D, Gaffen SL. Proc Natl Acad Sci U S A. 2007 May 1;104(18):7506-11. Epub 2007 Apr 24. 10.1073/pnas.0611589104 PubMed 17456598.
Backbone
  Vector backbone: pGL3-basic
  Backbone manufacturer: Promega
  Backbone size w/o insert (bp): 4818
  Total vector size (bp): 5100
  Vector type: Luciferase
Growth in bacteria
  Bacterial resistance: Ampicillin, 100 μg/mL
  Growth temperature: 37°C
  Growth strain: DH5alpha
  Copy number: High Copy
Gene/Insert
  Gene/Insert name: 24p3/lipocalin 2 proximal promoter (alt name: LCN2 promoter)
  Species: M. musculus (mouse)
  Insert size (bp): 282
  Mutation: NF- kB site is mutated (see comments)
  Promoter: 24p3 promoter (inactive)
  Cloning method: Restriction Enzyme; 5′ cloning site Mlu I (not destroyed); 3′ cloning site Xho I (not destroyed)
  Sequencing primers: 5′ RVprimer3; 3′ LucNrev
Terms and licenses: Academic/Nonprofit Terms; Industry Terms: Not Available to Industry
How to cite: pGL3-24p3/LCN2-282kB mut-LUC was a gift from Sarah Gaffen (Addgene plasmid # 46867 ; http://n2t.net/addgene:46867 ; RRID:Addgene_46867)
